Addgene plasmid #29427: CamKII alpha Venus
Depositing lab: Steven Vogel. Depositing organization: National Institute on Alcohol Abuse & Alcoholism (NIAAA). Publication: Structural rearrangement of CaMKIIalpha catalytic domains encodes activation. Thaler C, Koushik SV, Puhl HL, Blank PS, Vogel SS. Proc Natl Acad Sci U S A. 2009 Apr 14. 106(15):6369-74. 10.1073/pnas.0901913106 PubMed 19339497.
Backbone
  Vector backbone: pEGFP N1
  Backbone size w/o insert (bp): 3984
  Vector type: Mammalian Expression
  Selectable markers: Neomycin (select with G418)
Growth in bacteria
  Bacterial resistance: Kanamycin, 50 μg/mL
  Growth temperature: 37°C
  Growth strain: DH5alpha
  Copy number: High Copy
Gene/Insert
  Gene/Insert name: Venus CamKII alpha
  Species: M. musculus (mouse)
  Insert size (bp): 1437
  Tag / fusion protein: Venus (C terminal on insert)
  Cloning method: Restriction Enzyme; 5′ cloning site XhoI (not destroyed); 3′ cloning site SacII (not destroyed)
  Sequencing primers: 5′ CCAAAATCAACGGGACTTTCC; 3′ CAGGTTCAGGGGGAGGTGTGG
Terms and licenses: Academic/Nonprofit Terms; Industry Terms: Not Available to Industry
How to cite: CamKII alpha Venus was a gift from Steven Vogel (Addgene plasmid # 29427 ; http://n2t.net/addgene:29427 ; RRID:Addgene_29427)
