[The description below was written by a language model from this plasmid's Addgene catalogue record.]
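Description:
CamKII alpha Venus is a mammalian expression plasmid built on the pEGFP N1 backbone (about 4 kb without insert). It carries the mouse CaMKII alpha coding sequence, the alpha subunit of calcium/calmodulin-dependent protein kinase II, as a 1437 bp insert. The insert was placed between XhoI and SacII sites, both of which remain intact. It is fused to the yellow fluorescent protein Venus at its C terminus. The insert field is labelled "Venus CamKII alpha", but the tag entry and the N1-type backbone both indicate that the fluorescent protein follows the kinase. The plasmid is maintained at high copy in E. coli under kanamycin selection. The record lists neomycin resistance for G418 selection of transfected mammalian cells. In this vector family a single kanamycin/neomycin resistance cassette usually serves both purposes.

The record does not name the promoter and no feature table is provided. pEGFP N1-type vectors normally drive the fusion from the CMV immediate-early promoter with an SV40 polyadenylation signal, so strong constitutive expression in transfected cells would be expected, but this is inferred from the backbone rather than stated. It also appears that Venus occupies the position held by EGFP in the parental vector, although the record does not say this explicitly.

The construct produces a fluorescently labelled CaMKII alpha subunit for live-cell imaging. The associated publication concerns structural rearrangement of CaMKII alpha catalytic domains during activation. This suggests the Venus-tagged kinase was used in fluorescence-based measurements of subunit proximity and conformational change within the multimeric holoenzyme.
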