>Addgene plasmid #29427 | CamKII alpha Venus | depositor partial sequence | sequence record 13742 | Author sequence
ATGGCTACCATCACCTGCACCCGATTCACAGAAGAGTACCAGCTCTTTGAGGAACTGGGAAAGGGAGCCT
TCTCTGTGGTGCGCAGGTGTGTGAAGGTGCTGGCTGGTCAGGAGTATGCTGCCAAGATTATCAACACCAA
GAAGCTTTCAGCCAGAGATCACCAGAAGCTGGAGCGTGAGGCCCGCATCTGCCGCTTGTTGAAGCACCCC
AATATCGTCCGACTCCATGACAGCATCTCCGAGGAGGGGCACCACTACCTTATCTTCGATCTGGTTACTG
GTGGGGAACTGTTTGAAGACATTGTGGCCCGGGAGTATTACAGTGAAGCTGATGCCAGCCACTGTATCCA
GCAGATCTTGGAGGCTGTGCTACACTGTCACCAGATGGGGGTGGTGCATCGTGACCTGAAGCCTGAGAAT
CTGTTGCTGGCCTCGAAGCTCAAGGGCGCTGCTGTGAAGCTGGCAGACTTTGGCCTGGCCATAGAGGTGG
AGGGGGAGCAGCAGGCATGGTTTGGGTTCGCAGGGACACCTGGATACCTCTCCCCAGAAGTGCTGAGGAA
GGACCCGTACGGGAAGCCCGTGGACCTGTGGGCCTGTGGCGTCATCCTGTATATCTTGCTGGTTGGGTAT
CCCCCGTTCTGGGATGAAGACCAGCATCGCCTGTACCAGCAGATCAAAGCTGGTGCCTATGATTTCCCAT
CACCAGAATGGGACACCGTCACCCCAGAAGCCAAGGATCTGATCAATAAGATGCTGACCATCAACCCATC
CAAACGCATCACGGCCGCTGAGGCTCTCAAGCACCCATGGATCTCGCACCGCTCCACCGTGGCCTCCTGC
ATGCACAGACAGGAGACCGTGGACTGCCTGAAGAAGTTCAATGCCAGGAGGAAACTGAAGGGAGCCATCC
TCACCACTATGCTGGCCACCAGGAACTTCTCCGGAGGGAAGAGCGGAGGAAACAAGAAGAACGATGGTGT
GAAGGAATCTTCTGAGAGCACCAACACCACCATTGAGGACGAAGACACCAAAGTGCGCAAACAGGAAATT
ATCAAAGTGACAGAGCAGCTGATCGAAGCCATAAGCAATGGAGACTTTGAGTCCTACACGAAGATGTGCG
ACCCTGGAATGACAGCCTTTGAACCAGAGGCCCTGGGGAACCTGGTGGAGGGCCTGGACTTTCATCGATT
CTATTTTGAAAACTTGTGGTCCCGGAACAGCAAGCCCGTGCACACCACCATCCTGAACCCTCACATCCAC
CTGATGGGTGACGAGTCAGCCTGCATCGCCTATATCCGCATCACTCAGTACCTGGATGCAGGCGGCATAC
CCCGCACGGCCCAGTCAGAGGAGACCCGCGTCTGGCACCGCAGGGACGGCAAATGGCAGATCGTCCACTT
CCACAGATCTGGGGCGCCCTCCGTCCTGCCGCAT
