>Addgene plasmid #29427 | CamKII alpha Venus | addgene partial sequence | sequence record 35003 | 29427 with EGFP-N
CGCCCTTGCTACCATGGTGGCGACCGGTGGATCCCGGGCCCGCGGATGCGGCAGGACGGAGGGCGCCCCA
GATCTGTGGAAGTGGACGATCTGCCATTTGCCGTCCCTGCGGTGCCAGACGCGGGTCTCCTCTGACTGGG
CCGTGCGGGGTATGCCGCCTGCATCCAGGTACTGAGTGATGCGGATATAGGCGATGCAGGCTGACTCGTC
ACCCATCAGGTGGATGTGAGGGTTCAGGATGGTGGTGTGCACGGGCTTGCTGTTCCGGGACCACAAGTTT
TCAAAATAGAATCGATGAAAGTCCAGGCCCTCCACCAGGTTCCCCAGGGCCTCTGGTTCAAAGGCTGTCA
TTCCAGGGTCGCACATCTTCGTGTAGGACTCAAAGTCTCCATTGCTTATGGCTTCGATCAGCTGCTCTGT
CACTTTGATAATTTCCTGTTTGCGCACTTTGGTGTCTTCGTCCTCAATGG
